Addgene plasmid #16795: XE129 beta2AR Fz1-pcDNA3.1
Depositing lab: Randall Moon. Depositing organization: University of Washington. Publication: Activation of a frizzled-2/beta-adrenergic receptor chimera promotes Wnt signaling and differentiation of mouse F9 teratocarcinoma cells via Galphao and Galphat. Liu X, Liu T, Slusarski DC, Yang-Snyder J, Malbon CC, Moon RT, Wang H. Proc Natl Acad Sci U S A. 1999 Dec 7;96(25):14383-8. doi: 10.1073/pnas.96.25.14383. PubMed 10588714.
Backbone
  Vector backbone: pCDNA3.1
  Backbone size w/o insert (bp): 5428
  Vector type: Xenopus Expression
Growth in bacteria
  Bacterial resistance: Ampicillin, 100 μg/mL
  Growth temperature: 37°C
  Growth strain: DH5alpha
  Copy number: High Copy
Gene/Insert
  Gene/Insert name: beta 2 AR Fz1 (alt names: beta 2 adrenergic receptor; Adrb2; Frizzled)
  Species: R. norvegicus (rat)
  Mutation: Chimera of beta 2 adrenergic receptor (extracellular and. transmembrane domains) and rat frizzled-1 (intracellular)
  Entrez Gene: Fzd1; Adrb2
  Cloning method: Restriction Enzyme
  Sequencing primers: 5′ CMV-F
Terms and licenses: Academic/Nonprofit Terms; Industry Terms: Not Available to Industry
Depositor comments: Chimera of beta 2 adrenergic receptor (extracellular and. transmembrane domains) and rat frizzled-1 (intracellular). Activated by isoproterenol and inhibited by propranolol. Ref: X. Lui et al., PNAS, 1999, 96:14383-14388 and M. Kuehl et al., 2000, JBC 275:12701-12711.
How to cite: XE129 beta2AR Fz1-pcDNA3.1 was a gift from Randall Moon (Addgene plasmid # 16795 ; http://n2t.net/addgene:16795 ; RRID:Addgene_16795)
