[The description below was written by a language model from this plasmid's Addgene catalogue record.]
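Description:
XE129 beta2AR Fz1-pcDNA3.1 is an expression plasmid built on the pcDNA3.1 backbone (about 5.4 kb without insert) and catalogued as a Xenopus expression vector. It is maintained in E. coli as a high-copy plasmid under ampicillin selection. No feature table accompanies the record, so the regulatory elements are not itemised. The listed CMV forward sequencing primer is consistent with the CMV immediate-early promoter that normally drives inserts in pcDNA3.1-type vectors. The insert size and the restriction sites used for cloning are not stated.

The payload is a chimeric seven-transmembrane receptor in which the extracellular and transmembrane portions come from the beta 2 adrenergic receptor (Adrb2) and the intracellular segments come from rat Frizzled-1 (Fzd1). The record lists rat as the species. This design puts Frizzled-type intracellular signalling under the control of well-characterised small-molecule adrenergic ligands rather than Wnt proteins, which are hard to apply in a defined way. According to the depositor's notes, the chimera is activated by the agonist isoproterenol and inhibited by the antagonist propranolol.

This makes the construct a pharmacologically switchable tool for studying what the cytoplasmic domains of Frizzled-1 couple to downstream. The associated publication used a related Frizzled-2/beta-adrenergic chimera to study Wnt signalling, G-protein involvement and differentiation of mouse F9 teratocarcinoma cells. No epitope tags or reporters are recorded for the insert.
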