>Addgene plasmid #16795 | XE129 beta2AR Fz1-pcDNA3.1 | addgene partial sequence | sequence record 23394 | 16795 with CMV-F
TTAGCAGAGCTCTCTGGCTACTAGAGAACCCACTGCTTACTGGCTTATCGAAATTAATACGACTCACTAT
AGGGAGACCCAAGCTGGCTAGCGTTTAAACTTAAGCTTGGTACCGAGCTCGGATCCACTAGTCCAGTGTG
GTGGAATTCGCGATGGGGCCACCCGGGAACGACAGTGACTTCTTGCTGACAACCAACGGAAGCCATGTGC
CAGACCACGATGTCACTGAGGAACGGGACGAAGCATGGGTGGTAGGCATGGCCATCCTTATGTCGGTTAT
CGTCCTGGCCATCGTGTTTGGCAACGTGCTGGTCATCACAGCCATTGACATGCGGCGATTCAGCTACCCA
GAGCGCATAACCTCCTTGGCGTGTGCTGATCTAGTCATGGGCCTAGCGGTGGTGCCGTTTGGGGCCAGTC
ACATCCTTATGAAAATGTGGAATTTTGGCAACTTCTGGTGCGAGTTCTGGACTTCCATTGATGTGTTATG
CGTCACAGCCAGCATTGAGACCCTGTGCGTGATAGCAGTGGATAAGTGGGGCCACGAGGCCATCGAGGCC
AATTCGCAGCGAATGGTCATCCTAATGGTGTGGATTGTATCCGGCCTTACCTCCTTCTTGCCCATTCAGA
TGCACTGGTACCGTGCCACCCACCAGAAAGCCATCGACTGCTATCACAAGGAGACTTGCTGCGACTTCTT
CACGAACCAGGCCTACGCCATTGCTTCCTCCATTGTATCTTTCTACGTGCCTCTAGTGGTCATGGTCTTT
GTCTATTCCAGGATCCGCACCATCATGAAGCACGACGG
